Addgene plasmid #177018: pAAV-SEO-CaMKII-EGFP
Purpose: For expression of EGFP in a single-floxed, excisable open reading frame (cre-off), under control of the CaMKIIa promoter
Depositing lab: Peter Jonas. Depositing organization: Institute of Science and Technology Austria (I.S.T. Austria).
Backbone
  Vector backbone: pAAV2
  Backbone size w/o insert (bp): 5926
  Total vector size (bp): 6646
  Vector type: Mammalian Expression, Mouse Targeting, AAV, Cre/Lox
Growth in bacteria
  Bacterial resistance: Ampicillin, 100 μg/mL
  Growth temperature: 37°C
  Growth strain: NEB Stable
  Copy number: High Copy
Gene/Insert
  Gene/Insert name: EGFP
  Insert size (bp): 700
  Promoter: CaMKIIa
  Cloning method: Restriction Enzyme; 5′ cloning site SpeI (destroyed during cloning); 3′ cloning site AscI (not destroyed)
  Sequencing primers: 5′ CACGGGCAGGCGAGTGGC; 3′ CGCCACGTTGCCTGACAACGGGCC
Terms and licenses: Academic/Nonprofit Terms; Industry Terms: Not Available to Industry
How to cite: pAAV-SEO-CaMKII-EGFP was a gift from Peter Jonas (Addgene plasmid # 177018 ; http://n2t.net/addgene:177018 ; RRID:Addgene_177018)
