[The description below was written by a language model from this plasmid's Addgene catalogue record and pLannotate feature annotations shown in this document.]
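Description:
pAAV-SEO-CaMKII-EGFP is an AAV2-based transfer plasmid (pAAV2 backbone, about 6.6 kb) designed for Cre-off expression of EGFP in mammalian, specifically mouse, neurons. It is propagated in E. coli through a high-copy ColE1/pUC-type origin and selected with ampicillin via the β-lactamase gene and its native promoter. The annotated backbone also carries remnants of earlier cloning vectors, including fragments of rop, bom, lacI and the tetracycline resistance gene, an SP6 promoter and an SV40 promoter outside the viral cassette. None of these is described in the record as contributing to the construct's function.

Between the AAV2 inverted terminal repeats, which direct replication and packaging of the intervening DNA into AAV particles, lies the "single-floxed, excisable open reading frame" (SEO) cassette. The mouse CaMKIIα promoter, commonly used to favour expression in excitatory forebrain neurons, drives the mammalian codon-optimised EGFP coding sequence. This is followed by a WPRE, which enhances transcript stability and expression, and a bovine growth hormone polyadenylation signal. Two loxP sites in the same orientation are annotated, one upstream of the promoter and one just downstream of EGFP, so both promoter and reporter sit within the floxed segment. In cells lacking Cre, EGFP is expressed normally. In cells with Cre, recombination between the directly repeated sites excises the segment and abolishes expression.

The construct therefore serves to label Cre-negative, CaMKIIα-promoter-active cells after viral delivery, for example as a complement to Cre-on vectors in Cre driver mouse lines. The retained AscI site downstream of the insert may allow the reporter to be exchanged.
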