Features (pLannotate 1.2.2; 20 found; start..end, strand, type, name):
     17..35      +  promoter       SP6 promoter: promoter for bacteriophage SP6 RNA polymerase
     54..185     -  repeat_region  AAV2 ITR (fragment): inverted terminal repeat of adeno-associated virus serotype 2 inverted
    266..299     +  protein_bind   loxP: Cre-mediated recombination occurs in the 8-bp core sequence (GCATACAT). Cre recombinase
    338..1626    +  promoter       CaMKII promoter: promoter for the mouse calcium/calmodulin-dependent kinase II α subunit
   1659..2378    +  CDS            EGFP: the original enhanced GFP (Yang et al., 1996) mammalian codon-optimized
   2434..2467    +  protein_bind   loxP: Cre-mediated recombination occurs in the 8-bp core sequence (GCATACAT). Cre recombinase
   2500..2523    +  misc_feature   MCS (fragment): pBluescript multiple cloning site
   2523..3111    +  misc_feature   WPRE: woodchuck hepatitis virus posttranscriptional regulatory element
   3144..3368    +  polyA_signal   bGH poly(A) signal: bovine growth hormone polyadenylation signal
   3372..3393    +  promoter       SV40 promoter (fragment): SV40 enhancer and early promoter
   3454..3545    +  repeat_region  AAV2 ITR (fragment): inverted terminal repeat of adeno-associated virus serotype 2 inverted
   3545..3574    -  repeat_region  AAV2 ITR (fragment): inverted terminal repeat of adeno-associated virus serotype 2 inverted
   3578..3907    -  promoter       SV40 promoter: SV40 enhancer and early promoter
   3914..3970    -  CDS            lacI (fragment): lac repressor; lacI; The lac repressor binds to the lac operator to inhibit transcription in E. coli. This inhibition can be relieved by adding lactose or isopropyl-β-D-thiogalactopyranoside (IPTG).
   4153..4741    -  rep_origin     ori: high-copy-number ColE1/pMB1/pBR322/pUC origin of replication
   4912..5772    -  CDS            AmpR: β-lactamase; bla; confers resistance to ampicillin, carbenicillin, and related antibiotics
   5773..5877    -  promoter       AmpR promoter: bla
   5972..6007    +  CDS            rop (fragment): Rop protein, which maintains plasmids at low copy number; rop
   6109..6157    +  misc_feature   bom (fragment): basis of mobility region from pBR322
   6158..6437    -  CDS            TcR (fragment): tetracycline efflux protein; tet; confers resistance to tetracycline
>Addgene plasmid #177018 | pAAV-SEO-CaMKII-EGFP | addgene full sequence | sequence record 353742 | Addgene NGS Result
GTATCATACACATACGATTTAGGTGACACTATAGAATACACGGAATTAATTCTAGCTGCGCGCTCGCTCG
CTCACTGAGGCCGCCCGGGCAAAGCCCGGGCGTCGGGCGACCTTTGGTCGCCCGGCCTCAGTGAGCGAGC
GAGCGCGCAGAGAGGGAGTGGCCAACTCCATCACTAGGGGTTCCTTGTAGTTAATGATTAACCCGCCATG
CTACTTATCTACGTAGCCATGCTCTAGGTACCATTCCAGCAGGTCGAGGGACCTAATAACTTCGTATAGC
ATACATTATACGAAGTTATATTAAGGGTTCCAAGCTTAAGCGGCCGCACGCGTTTAACATTATGGCCTTA
GGTCACTTCATCTCCATGGGGTTCTTCTTCTGATTTTCTAGAAAATGAGATGGGGGTGCAGAGAGCTTCC
TCAGTGACCTGCCCAGGGTCACATCAGAAATGTCAGAGCTAGAACTTGAACTCAGATTACTAATCTTAAA
TTCCATGCCTTGGGGGCATGCAAGTACGATATACAGAAGGAGTGAACTCATTAGGGCAGATGACCAATGA
GTTTAGGAAAGAAGAGTCCAGGGCAGGGTACATCTACACCACCCGCCCAGCCCTGGGTGAGTCCAGCCAC
GTTCACCTCATTATAGTTGCCTCTCTCCAGTCCTACCTTGACGGGAAGCACAAGCAGAAACTGGGACAGG
AGCCCCAGGAGACCAAATCTTCATGGTCCCTCTGGGAGGATGGGTGGGGAGAGCTGTGGCAGAGGCCTCA
GGAGGGGCCCTGCTGCTCAGTGGTGACAGATAGGGGTGAGAAAGCAGACAGAGTCATTCCGTCAGCATTC
TGGGTCTGTTTGGTACTTCTTCTCACGCTAAGGTGGCGGTGTGATATGCACAATGGCTAAAAAGCAGGGA
GAGCTGGAAAGAAACAAGGACAGAGACAGAGGCCAAGTCAACCAGACCAATTCCCAGAGGAAGCAAAGAA
ACCATTACAGAGACTACAAGGGGGAAGGGAAGGAGAGATGAATTAGCTTCCCCTGTAAACCTTAGAACCC
AGCTGTTGCCAGGGCAACGGGGCAATACCTGTCTCTTCAGAGGAGATGAAGTTGCCAGGGTAACTACATC
CTGTCTTTCTCAAGGACCATCCCAGAATGTGGCACCCACTAGCCGTTACCATAGCAACTGCCTCTTTGCC
CCACTTAATCCCATCCCGTCTGTTAAAAGGGCCCTATAGTTGGAGGTGGGGGAGGTAGGAAGAGCGATGA
TCACTTGTGGACTAAGTTTGTTCGCATCCCCTTCTCCAACCCCCTCAGTACATCACCCTGGGGGAACAGG
GTCCACTTGCTCCTGGGCCCACACAGTCCTGCAGTATTGTGTATATAAGGCCAGGGCAAAGAGGAGCAGG
TTTTAAAGTGAAAGGCAGGCAGGTGTTGGGGAGGCAGTTACCGGGGCAACGGGAACAGGGCGTTTCGGAG
GTGGTTGCCATGGGGACCTGGATGCTGACGAAGGCTCGCGAGGCTGTGAGCAGCCACAGTGCCCTGCTCA
GAAGCCCCAAGCTCGTCAGTCAAGCCGGTTCTCCGTTTGCACTCAGGAGCACGGGCAGGCGAGTGGCCCC
TAGTTCTGGGGGCAGCTCTAGAGCGGTACCGGATCCACTAGCGCCACCATGGTGAGCAAGGGCGAGGAGC
TGTTCACCGGGGTGGTGCCCATCCTGGTCGAGCTGGACGGCGACGTAAACGGCCACAAGTTCAGCGTGTC
CGGCGAGGGCGAGGGCGATGCCACCTACGGCAAGCTGACCCTGAAGTTCATCTGCACCACCGGCAAGCTG
CCCGTGCCCTGGCCCACCCTCGTGACCACCCTGACCTACGGCGTGCAGTGCTTCAGCCGCTACCCCGACC
ACATGAAGCAGCACGACTTCTTCAAGTCCGCCATGCCCGAAGGCTACGTCCAGGAGCGCACCATCTTCTT
CAAGGACGACGGCAACTACAAGACCCGCGCCGAGGTGAAGTTCGAGGGCGACACCCTGGTGAACCGCATC
GAGCTGAAGGGCATCGACTTCAAGGAGGACGGCAACATCCTGGGGCACAAGCTGGAGTACAACTACAACA
GCCACAACGTCTATATCATGGCCGACAAGCAGAAGAACGGCATCAAGGTGAACTTCAAGATCCGCCACAA
CATCGAGGACGGCAGCGTGCAGCTCGCCGACCACTACCAGCAGAACACCCCCATCGGCGACGGCCCCGTG
CTGCTGCCCGACAACCACTACCTGAGCACCCAGTCCGCCCTGAGCAAAGACCCCAACGAGAAGCGCGATC
ACATGGTCCTGCTGGAGTTCGTGACCGCCGCCGGGATCACTCTCGGCATGGACGAGCTGTACAAGTAAAG
CGGCCGCGACTCTAGGGGATCCCTAGGGCGCGCCGAATTCGTCGAGGGACCTAATAACTTCGTATAGCAT
ACATTATACGAAGTTATACATGTTTAAGGGTTCCGGTTCCACTAGGTACAATTCGATATCAAGCTTATCG
ATAATCAACCTCTGGATTACAAAATTTGTGAAAGATTGACTGGTATTCTTAACTATGTTGCTCCTTTTAC
GCTATGTGGATACGCTGCTTTAATGCCTTTGTATCATGCTATTGCTTCCCGTATGGCTTTCATTTTCTCC
TCCTTGTATAAATCCTGGTTGCTGTCTCTTTATGAGGAGTTGTGGCCCGTTGTCAGGCAACGTGGCGTGG
TGTGCACTGTGTTTGCTGACGCAACCCCCACTGGTTGGGGCATTGCCACCACCTGTCAGCTCCTTTCCGG
GACTTTCGCTTTCCCCCTCCCTATTGCCACGGCGGAACTCATCGCCGCCTGCCTTGCCCGCTGCTGGACA
GGGGCTCGGCTGTTGGGCACTGACAATTCCGTGGTGTTGTCGGGGAAATCATCGTCCTTTCCTTGGCTGC
TCGCCTGTGTTGCCACCTGGATTCTGCGCGGGACGTCCTTCTGCTACGTCCCTTCGGCCCTCAATCCAGC
GGACCTTCCTTCCCGCGGCCTGCTGCCGGCTCTGCGGCCTCTTCCGCGTCTTCGCCTTCGCCCTCAGACG
AGTCGGATCTCCCTTTGGGCCGCCTCCCCGCATCGATACCGTCGACTCGCTGATCAGCCTCGACTGTGCC
TTCTAGTTGCCAGCCATCTGTTGTTTGCCCCTCCCCCGTGCCTTCCTTGACCCTGGAAGGTGCCACTCCC
ACTGTCCTTTCCTAATAAAATGAGGAAATTGCATCGCATTGTCTGAGTAGGTGTCATTCTATTCTGGGGG
GTGGGGTGGGGCAGGACAGCAAGGGGGAGGATTGGGAAGACAATAGCAGGCATGCTGGGGATGCGGTGGG
CTCTATGGCTTCTGAGGCGGAAAGAACCAGCTGGGGCTCGACTAGAGCATGGCTACGTAGATAAGTAGCA
TGGCGGGTTAATCATTAACTACAAGGAACCCCTAGTGATGGAGTTGGCCACTCCCTCTCTGCGCGCTCGC
TCGCTCACTGAGGCCGGGCGACCAAAGGTCGCCCGACGCCCGGGCGGCCTCAGTGAGCGAGCGAGCGCGC
AGAGCTTTTTGCAAAAGCCTAGGCCTCCAAAAAAGCCTCCTCACTACTTCTGGAATAGCTCAGAGGCCGA
GGCGGCCTCGGCCTCTGCATAAATAAAAAAAATTAGTCAGCCATGGGGCGGAGAATGGGCGGAACTGGGC
GGAGTTAGGGGCGGGATGGGCGGAGTTAGGGGCGGGACTATGGTTGCTGACTAATTGAGATGCATGCTTT
GCATACTTCTGCCTGCTGGGGAGCCTGGGGACTTTCCACACCTGGTTGCTGACTAATTGAGATGCATGCT
TTGCATACTTCTGCCTGCTGGGGAGCCTGGGGACTTTCCACACCCTAACTGACACACATTCCACAGCTGC
ATTAATGAATCGGCCAACGCGCGGGGAGAGGCGGTTTGCGTATTGGGCGCTCTTCCGCTTCCTCGCTCAC
TGACTCGCTGCGCTCGGTCGTTCGGCTGCGGCGAGCGGTATCAGCTCACTCAAAGGCGGTAATACGGTTA
TCCACAGAATCAGGGGATAACGCAGGAAAGAACATGTGAGCAAAAGGCCAGCAAAAGGCCAGGAACCGTA
AAAAGGCCGCGTTGCTGGCGTTTTTCCATAGGCTCCGCCCCCCTGACGAGCATCACAAAAATCGACGCTC
AAGTCAGAGGTGGCGAAACCCGACAGGACTATAAAGATACCAGGCGTTTCCCCCTGGAAGCTCCCTCGTG
CGCTCTCCTGTTCCGACCCTGCCGCTTACCGGATACCTGTCCGCCTTTCTCCCTTCGGGAAGCGTGGCGC
TTTCTCATAGCTCACGCTGTAGGTATCTCAGTTCGGTGTAGGTCGTTCGCTCCAAGCTGGGCTGTGTGCA
CGAACCCCCCGTTCAGCCCGACCGCTGCGCCTTATCCGGTAACTATCGTCTTGAGTCCAACCCGGTAAGA
CACGACTTATCGCCACTGGCAGCAGCCACTGGTAACAGGATTAGCAGAGCGAGGTATGTAGGCGGTGCTA
CAGAGTTCTTGAAGTGGTGGCCTAACTACGGCTACACTAGAAGAACAGTATTTGGTATCTGCGCTCTGCT
GAAGCCAGTTACCTTCGGAAAAAGAGTTGGTAGCTCTTGATCCGGCAAACAAACCACCGCTGGTAGCGGT
GGTTTTTTTGTTTGCAAGCAGCAGATTACGCGCAGAAAAAAAGGATCTCAAGAAGATCCTTTGATCTTTT
CTACGGGGTCTGACGCTCAGTGGAACGAAAACTCACGTTAAGGGATTTTGGTCATGAGATTATCAAAAAG
GATCTTCACCTAGATCCTTTTAAATTAAAAATGAAGTTTTAAATCAATCTAAAGTATATATGAGTAAACT
TGGTCTGACAGTTACCAATGCTTAATCAGTGAGGCACCTATCTCAGCGATCTGTCTATTTCGTTCATCCA
TAGTTGCCTGACTCCCCGTCGTGTAGATAACTACGATACGGGAGGGCTTACCATCTGGCCCCAGTGCTGC
AATGATACCGCGAGACCCACGCTCACCGGCTCCAGATTTATCAGCAATAAACCAGCCAGCCGGAAGGGCC
GAGCGCAGAAGTGGTCCTGCAACTTTATCCGCCTCCATCCAGTCTATTAATTGTTGCCGGGAAGCTAGAG
TAAGTAGTTCGCCAGTTAATAGTTTGCGCAACGTTGTTGCCATTGCTACAGGCATCGTGGTGTCACGCTC
GTCGTTTGGTATGGCTTCATTCAGCTCCGGTTCCCAACGATCAAGGCGAGTTACATGATCCCCCATGTTG
TGCAAAAAAGCGGTTAGCTCCTTCGGTCCTCCGATCGTTGTCAGAAGTAAGTTGGCCGCAGTGTTATCAC
TCATGGTTATGGCAGCACTGCATAATTCTCTTACTGTCATGCCATCCGTAAGATGCTTTTCTGTGACTGG
TGAGTACTCAACCAAGTCATTCTGAGAATAGTGTATGCGGCGACCGAGTTGCTCTTGCCCGGCGTCAATA
CGGGATAATACCGCGCCACATAGCAGAACTTTAAAAGTGCTCATCATTGGAAAACGTTCTTCGGGGCGAA
AACTCTCAAGGATCTTACCGCTGTTGAGATCCAGTTCGATGTAACCCACTCGTGCACCCAACTGATCTTC
AGCATCTTTTACTTTCACCAGCGTTTCTGGGTGAGCAAAAACAGGAAGGCAAAATGCCGCAAAAAAGGGA
ATAAGGGCGACACGGAAATGTTGAATACTCATACTCTTCCTTTTTCAATATTATTGAAGCATTTATCAGG
GTTATTGTCTCATGAGCGGATACATATTTGAATGTATTTAGAAAAATAAACAAATAGGGGTTCCGCGCAC
ATTTCCCCGAAAAGTGCCACCTGACGTCTAAGAAACCATTATTATCATGACATTAACCTATAAAAATAGG
CGTATCACGAGGCCCTTTCGTCTCGCGCGTTTCGGTGATGACGGTGAAAACCTCTGACACATGCAGCTCC
CGGAGACGGTCACAGCTTGTCTGTAAGCGGATGCCGGGAGCAGACAAGCCCGTCAGGGCGCGTCAGCGGG
TGTTGGCGGGTGTCGGGGCTGGCTTAACTATGCGGCATCAGAGCAGATTGTACTGAGAGTGCACCATTCG
ACGCTCTCCCTTATGCGACTCCTGCATTAGGAAGCAGCCCAGTAGTAGGTTGAGGCCGTTGAGCACCGCC
GCCGCAAGGAATGGTGCATGCAAGGAGATGGCGCCCAACAGTCCCCCGGCCACGGGGCCTGCCACCATAC
CCACGCCGAAACAAGCGCTCATGAGCCCGAAGTGGCGAGCCCGATCTTCCCCATCGGTGATGTCGGCGAT
ATAGGCGCCAGCAACCGCACCTGTGGCGCCGGTGATGCCGGCCACGATGCGTCCGGCGTAGAGGATCTGG
CTAGCGATGACCCTGCTGATTGGTTCGCTGACCATTTCCGGGTGCGGGACGGCGTTACCAGAAACTCAGA
AGGTTCGTCCAACCAAACCGACTCTGACGGCAGTTTACGAGAGAGATGATAGGGTCTGCTTCAGTAAGCC
AGATGCTACACAATTAGGCTTGTACATATTGTCGTTAGAACGCGGCTACAATTAATACATAACCTTAT
